>Addgene plasmid #168015 | pET-mBoNT/F | addgene full sequence | sequence record 329557 | Addgene NGS Result
ATCCGGATATAGTTCCTCCTTTCAGCAAAAAACCCCTCAAGACCCGTTTAGAGGCCCCAAGGGGTTATGC
TAGTTATTGCTCAGCGGTGGCAGCAGCCAACTCAGCTTCCTTTCGGGCTTTGTTAGCAGCCGGATCTCAG
TGGTGGTGGTGGTGGTGGAACTTCACGATTTTCTCAACCAGGCCCTTGTCTGGGATGGAGTCAATGATTT
TCGGATTCAGTTTGATGTTCTGACCACGATTATTCACGGCCAGATTGCCGATGTTGAAGCCTTCGCTGAC
GGTATAGATGTCATCGTCCAGCAGGTTCGGGACTTTCAGGAAGCCATATTTGATGAAGTAGGTATTACGA
CATTTGACTTTGAACTTGTTCGCCAGATCGATTTCGGTGAAGCTGTACAGTTTCTTGTAGATTTCATTGA
ATTTGTTTTCATTCACGGTATAAGAACCATCCGCATTTTTGTCCAGGCCATATTTCCATTGAAAGTAGTC
TTTGTACTCATTAATGTCGTATTCCGGCGGAGCGGAGTTAACACGAGACAAGCGCGTTGCAATCTTTTCA
TAGTTGGCCAGCAAATTGTTATAGATTTTCTCTTTCATGGCCGAGGTAATGATGTTCAAATCTTGACCGC
CGAAGGTCAGGAACTCTTCCAGGCGAATCGGCTTTTCCGCAATCATCAGAGGTGCCTGCTTAACCTTGAT
AGTCTCTTTATACGTCACACCACGGGCACCGTACAAGCCATGCAATGCATGGATCAGTTCGTGTGCCAGG
CTGATCGCCGGGTCGGCGATGAAGCTCTCGGTAGAAGAATTGTAACCACCGCTGATATCATTGAAGGTGT
ACTCGTACTCCGGGCTAAACGTCACGATATTGATGCTGCCAAAACCGTCATTGCTCGGGTCATAAACACC
GCCGCTATCCATCAGTTTACGCACCGGGTAGCTAGAGTTTTCGAAGATGTCCGGACCGGCACCCAGAACC
AGCAGGTTCAGGATAATGCTAGATTTCACGTTGGTCGAGGACTTGATGTTAACGCTGGTAGTGCGGGTAA
CCGGGTGAAACTCGTTAATAGGCGTATGCTCATTACCCAGATAAGGCTTTGCGTAGCTAATCTCTTGCAG
CAGGACCTCACCTGCCGGATTGCTGTTAATGCGTTTGAACAGCTTGATGGTGGTTTTCAAATAACGATCT
TTCTCCGCATCGGTGGTCAGGTAATTCGGGTCGTAATATGCGGACGAGCCGTTTTCCAAAGACGCAGGTG
GATCGAAGTCGCTTGGGTCAGTACCAATCGTATTACGCTCCGGAATAATCCACACATTGCGCATGATTTC
AAAGGCCTTATAGTACTTCTTGCTCTTCTCTTCATACGGGATTTGCATATACAGGATCGTGTCGTCGTTT
ACTGGGTCGTTGTAGTTGAAGCTGTTGATGACCACCGGCATAGAACCACCCGAACCACCATTAGTCTGCG
CGTCTTTCAGGGCTTCATCGACAGTCTGACGACCGCTGGCGGCGTTGATCACCGCAGTACGCACGGCATA
CCAGAAAGCGGACATCTGCGGGATGTTCGGCATGATTTCACCTTTCTGGGCGTTTTCCATGGTGGCGGCA
ATACGTGGATCTTTCGCCAACTCTTCCTCGTAAGACTTCAGCGCTACGGCACCCAGCGGTTTGTCTTTAT
TAACCGCTTCCAGACCTTCATCAGTCAGCAGATAGTTTTCGAGGAACTCTTTTGCCAGCTCTTTGTTCGG
ACTGGCGGCGTTAATACCTGCGCTCAGCACGCCAACGAACGGTTTGGATGGTTGACCCTTGAAGGTCGGC
AGTACCGTTACACCATAATTCACTTTGCTGGTGTCGATGTTGGACCATGCCCACGGGCCGTTGATGGTCA
TCGCTGTTTCGCCTTTATTAAAGGCAGCTTCTGCGATGGAGTAATCGGTGTCTGCATTCATGTGTTTGTT
TTTAATCAGGTCAACCAGGAAGGTCAGACCCGCTTTCGCGCCAGCGTTATCCACGCCCACGTCTTTAATG
TCGTACTTGCCGTTTTCATACTTGAACGCATAACCCCCGTCAGCAGCAATCAGCGGCCAGGTGAAGTACG
GTTCTTGCAGGTTGAACATCAGCGCGCTCTTACCTTTCGCTTTCAGTTCTTTATCCAGCGCCGGGATCTC
TTCCCAGGTTTTTGGCGGGTTCGGCAGCAGATCTTTGTTATAAATCAGCGATAACGCTTCAACAGCGATC
GGGTAAGCAATCAGCTTGCCGTTGTAACGTACGGCATCCCAGGTAAACGGATACAGCTTGTCCTGGAACG
CTTTGTCCGGGGTGATTTCAGCCAACAGGCCAGATTGAGCGTAGCCACCAAAGCGGTCGTGTGCCCAGAA
GATAATGTCAGGGCCATCGCCAGTTGCCGCAACCTGTGGGAATTTCTCTTCCAGTTTATCCGGATGCTCA
ACGGTGACTTTAATTCCGGTATCTTTCTCGAATTTCTTACCGACTTCAGCGAGACCGTTATAGCCTTTAT
CGCCGTTAATCCAGATTACCAGTTTACCTTCTTCGATTTTCATGTATATCTCCTTCTTAAAGTTAAACAA
AATTATTTCTAGAGGGGAATTGTTATCCGCTCACAATTCCCCTATAGTGAGTCGTATTAATTTCGCGGGA
TCGAGATCTCGATCCTCTACGCCGGACGCATCGTGGCCGGCATCACCGGCGCCACAGGTGCGGTTGCTGG
CGCCTATATCGCCGACATCACCGATGGGGAAGATCGGGCTCGCCACTTCGGGCTCATGAGCGCTTGTTTC
GGCGTGGGTATGGTGGCAGGCCCCGTGGCCGGGGGACTGTTGGGCGCCATCTCCTTGCATGCACCATTCC
TTGCGGCGGCGGTGCTCAACGGCCTCAACCTACTACTGGGCTGCTTCCTAATGCAGGAGTCGCATAAGGG
AGAGCGTCGAGATCCCGGACACCATCGAATGGCGCAAAACCTTTCGCGGTATGGCATGATAGCGCCCGGA
AGAGAGTCAATTCAGGGTGGTGAATGTGAAACCAGTAACGTTATACGATGTCGCAGAGTATGCCGGTGTC
TCTTATCAGACCGTTTCCCGCGTGGTGAACCAGGCCAGCCACGTTTCTGCGAAAACGCGGGAAAAAGTGG
AAGCGGCGATGGCGGAGCTGAATTACATTCCCAACCGCGTGGCACAACAACTGGCGGGCAAACAGTCGTT
GCTGATTGGCGTTGCCACCTCCAGTCTGGCCCTGCACGCGCCGTCGCAAATTGTCGCGGCGATTAAATCT
CGCGCCGATCAACTGGGTGCCAGCGTGGTGGTGTCGATGGTAGAACGAAGCGGCGTCGAAGCCTGTAAAG
CGGCGGTGCACAATCTTCTCGCGCAACGCGTCAGTGGGCTGATCATTAACTATCCGCTGGATGACCAGGA
TGCCATTGCTGTGGAAGCTGCCTGCACTAATGTTCCGGCGTTATTTCTTGATGTCTCTGACCAGACACCC
ATCAACAGTATTATTTTCTCCCATGAAGACGGTACGCGACTGGGCGTGGAGCATCTGGTCGCATTGGGTC
ACCAGCAAATCGCGCTGTTAGCGGGCCCATTAAGTTCTGTCTCGGCGCGTCTGCGTCTGGCTGGCTGGCA
TAAATATCTCACTCGCAATCAAATTCAGCCGATAGCGGAACGGGAAGGCGACTGGAGTGCCATGTCCGGT
TTTCAACAAACCATGCAAATGCTGAATGAGGGCATCGTTCCCACTGCGATGCTGGTTGCCAACGATCAGA
TGGCGCTGGGCGCAATGCGCGCCATTACCGAGTCCGGGCTGCGCGTTGGTGCGGATATCTCGGTAGTGGG
ATACGACGATACCGAAGACAGCTCATGTTATATCCCGCCGTTAACCACCATCAAACAGGATTTTCGCCTG
CTGGGGCAAACCAGCGTGGACCGCTTGCTGCAACTCTCTCAGGGCCAGGCGGTGAAGGGCAATCAGCTGT
TGCCCGTCTCACTGGTGAAAAGAAAAACCACCCTGGCGCCCAATACGCAAACCGCCTCTCCCCGCGCGTT
GGCCGATTCATTAATGCAGCTGGCACGACAGGTTTCCCGACTGGAAAGCGGGCAGTGAGCGCAACGCAAT
TAATGTAAGTTAGCTCACTCATTAGGCACCGGGATCTCGACCGATGCCCTTGAGAGCCTTCAACCCAGTC
AGCTCCTTCCGGTGGGCGCGGGGCATGACTATCGTCGCCGCACTTATGACTGTCTTCTTTATCATGCAAC
TCGTAGGACAGGTGCCGGCAGCGCTCTGGGTCATTTTCGGCGAGGACCGCTTTCGCTGGAGCGCGACGAT
GATCGGCCTGTCGCTTGCGGTATTCGGAATCTTGCACGCCCTCGCTCAAGCCTTCGTCACTGGTCCCGCC
ACCAAACGTTTCGGCGAGAAGCAGGCCATTATCGCCGGCATGGCGGCCCCACGGGTGCGCATGATCGTGC
TCCTGTCGTTGAGGACCCGGCTAGGCTGGCGGGGTTGCCTTACTGGTTAGCAGAATGAATCACCGATACG
CGAGCGAACGTGAAGCGACTGCTGCTGCAAAACGTCTGCGACCTGAGCAACAACATGAATGGTCTTCGGT
TTCCGTGTTTCGTAAAGTCTGGAAACGCGGAAGTCAGCGCCCTGCACCATTATGTTCCGGATCTGCATCG
CAGGATGCTGCTGGCTACCCTGTGGAACACCTACATCTGTATTAACGAAGCGCTGGCATTGACCCTGAGT
GATTTTTCTCTGGTCCCGCCGCATCCATACCGCCAGTTGTTTACCCTCACAACGTTCCAGTAACCGGGCA
TGTTCATCATCAGTAACCCGTATCGTGAGCATCCTCTCTCGTTTCATCGGTATCATTACCCCCATGAACA
GAAATCCCCCTTACACGGAGGCATCAGTGACCAAACAGGAAAAAACCGCCCTTAACATGGCCCGCTTTAT
CAGAAGCCAGACATTAACGCTTCTGGAGAAACTCAACGAGCTGGACGCGGATGAACAGGCAGACATCTGT
GAATCGCTTCACGACCACGCTGATGAGCTTTACCGCAGCTGCCTCGCGCGTTTCGGTGATGACGGTGAAA
ACCTCTGACACATGCAGCTCCCGGAGACGGTCACAGCTTGTCTGTAAGCGGATGCCGGGAGCAGACAAGC
CCGTCAGGGCGCGTCAGCGGGTGTTGGCGGGTGTCGGGGCGCAGCCATGACCCAGTCACGTAGCGATAGC
GGAGTGTATACTGGCTTAACTATGCGGCATCAGAGCAGATTGTACTGAGAGTGCACCATTGCGGTGTGAA
ATACCGCACAGATGCGTAAGGAGAAAATACCGCATCAGGCGCTCTTCCGCTTCCTCGCTCACTGACTCGC
TGCGCTCGGTCGTTCGGCTGCGGCGAGCGGTATCAGCTCACTCAAAGGCGGTAATACGGTTATCCACAGA
ATCAGGGGATAACGCAGGAAAGAACATGTGAGCAAAAGGCCAGCAAAAGGCCAGGAACCGTAAAAAGGCC
GCGTTGCTGGCGTTTTTCCATAGGCTCCGCCCCCCTGACGAGCATCACAAAAATCGACGCTCAAGTCAGA
GGTGGCGAAACCCGACAGGACTATAAAGATACCAGGCGTTTCCCCCTGGAAGCTCCCTCGTGCGCTCTCC
TGTTCCGACCCTGCCGCTTACCGGATACCTGTCCGCCTTTCTCCCTTCGGGAAGCGTGGCGCTTTCTCAT
AGCTCACGCTGTAGGTATCTCAGTTCGGTGTAGGTCGTTCGCTCCAAGCTGGGCTGTGTGCACGAACCCC
CCGTTCAGCCCGACCGCTGCGCCTTATCCGGTAACTATCGTCTTGAGTCCAACCCGGTAAGACACGACTT
ATCGCCACTGGCAGCAGCCACTGGTAACAGGATTAGCAGAGCGAGGTATGTAGGCGGTGCTACAGAGTTC
TTGAAGTGGTGGCCTAACTACGGCTACACTAGAAGGACAGTATTTGGTATCTGCGCTCTGCTGAAGCCAG
TTACCTTCGGAAAAAGAGTTGGTAGCTCTTGATCCGGCAAACAAACCACCGCTGGTAGCGGTGGTTTTTT
TGTTTGCAAGCAGCAGATTACGCGCAGAAAAAAAGGATCTCAAGAAGATCCTTTGATCTTTTCTACGGGG
TCTGACGCTCAGTGGAACGAAAACTCACGTTAAGGGATTTTGGTCATGAACAATAAAACTGTCTGCTTAC
ATAAACAGTAATACAAGGGGTGTTATGAGCCATATTCAACGGGAAACGTCTTGCTCTAGGCCGCGATTAA
ATTCCAACATGGATGCTGATTTATATGGGTATAAATGGGCTCGCGATAATGTCGGGCAATCAGGTGCGAC
AATCTATCGATTGTATGGGAAGCCCGATGCGCCAGAGTTGTTTCTGAAACATGGCAAAGGTAGCGTTGCC
AATGATGTTACAGATGAGATGGTCAGACTAAACTGGCTGACGGAATTTATGCCTCTTCCGACCATCAAGC
ATTTTATCCGTACTCCTGATGATGCATGGTTACTCACCACTGCGATCCCCGGGAAAACAGCATTCCAGGT
ATTAGAAGAATATCCTGATTCAGGTGAAAATATTGTTGATGCGCTGGCAGTGTTCCTGCGCCGGTTGCAT
TCGATTCCTGTTTGTAATTGTCCTTTTAACAGCGATCGCGTATTTCGTCTCGCTCAGGCGCAATCACGAA
TGAATAACGGTTTGGTTGATGCGAGTGATTTTGATGACGAGCGTAATGGCTGGCCTGTTGAACAAGTCTG
GAAAGAAATGCATAAACTTTTGCCATTCTCACCGGATTCAGTCGTCACTCATGGTGATTTCTCACTTGAT
AACCTTATTTTTGACGAGGGGAAATTAATAGGTTGTATTGATGTTGGACGAGTCGGAATCGCAGACCGAT
ACCAGGATCTTGCCATCCTATGGAACTGCCTCGGTGAGTTTTCTCCTTCATTACAGAAACGGCTTTTTCA
AAAATATGGTATTGATAATCCTGATATGAATAAATTGCAGTTTCATTTGATGCTCGATGAGTTTTTCTAA
GAATTAATTCATGAGCGGATACATATTTGAATGTATTTAGAAAAATAAACAAATAGGGGTTCCGCGCACA
TTTCCCCGAAAAGTGCCACCTAAATTGTAAGCGTTAATATTTTGTTAAAATTCGCGTTAAATTTTTGTTA
AATCAGCTCATTTTTTAACCAATAGGCCGAAATCGGCAAAATCCCTTATAAATCAAAAGAATAGACCGAG
ATAGGGT
[37 nt withheld, positions 7288-7324]
AAAGAACGTGGACTCCAACGTCAAAGG
[49 nt withheld, positions 7352-7400]
T
[91 nt withheld, positions 7402-7492]
G
[124 nt withheld, positions 7494-7617]
CCCATTCGCCA
Features (pLannotate 1.2.2; 20 found; start..end, strand, type, name):
     26..73      -  terminator     T7 terminator: transcription terminator for bacteriophage T7 RNA polymerase
     81..130     -  CDS            SET1 (fragment): solubility-enhancement tag derived from T7 phage gene 10B
    140..158     -  CDS            9xHis (fragment): 9xHis affinity tag
    158..1441    -  CDS            F (fragment): BXF_CLOBL - Also known as bont From Clostridium botulinum (strain Langeland / NCTC 10281 / Type F).
   1463..2563    -  CDS            MBP: maltose binding protein from E. coli; malE (mutated); This version of the gene does not encode a signal sequence, so MBP will remain in the cytosol.
   2569..2591    -  RBS            RBS: efficient ribosome binding site from bacteriophage T7 gene 10 (Olins and Rangwala, 1989)
   2606..2630    -  protein_bind   lac operator: The lac repressor binds to the lac operator to inhibit transcription in E. coli. This inhibition can be relieved by adding lactose or isopropyl-β-D-thiogalactopyranoside (IPTG). lac repressor encoded by lacI
   2631..2649    -  promoter       T7 promoter: promoter for bacteriophage T7 RNA polymerase
   2671..2950    +  CDS            TcR (fragment): tetracycline efflux protein; tet; confers resistance to tetracycline
   2958..3035    +  promoter       lacI promoter: lacI
   3036..4118    +  CDS            lacI: lac repressor; lacI; The lac repressor binds to the lac operator to inhibit transcription in E. coli. This inhibition can be relieved by adding lactose or isopropyl-β-D-thiogalactopyranoside (IPTG).
   4131..4152    +  protein_bind   CAP binding site: CAP binding activates transcription in the presence of cAMP. E. coli catabolite activator protein
   4167..4458    +  CDS            TcR (fragment): tetracycline efflux protein; tet; confers resistance to tetracycline
   4530..4910    -  CDS            YPB1_ECOLX: Protein predicted: Swiss-Prot protein existence level 4. From Escherichia coli.
   4927..5118    +  CDS            rop: Rop protein, which maintains plasmids at low copy number; rop
   5220..5359    +  misc_feature   bom: basis of mobility region from pBR322
   5545..6133    -  rep_origin     ori: high-copy-number ColE1/pMB1/pBR322/pUC origin of replication
   6255..7070    +  CDS            KanR: aminoglycoside phosphotransferase; aph(3')-Ia; confers resistance to kanamycin in bacteria or G418 (Geneticin®) in eukaryotes
   7079..7136    -  promoter       AmpR promoter (fragment): bla
   7189..7617    -  rep_origin     f1 ori (sequence partly withheld): f1 bacteriophage origin of replication; arrow indicates direction of (+) strand synthesis
