[The description below was written by a language model from this plasmid's Addgene catalogue record and pLannotate feature annotations shown in this document.]
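Description:
pET-mBoNT/F is a 7.6 kb pET-type bacterial expression plasmid built on a pBR322-derived backbone for producing a tagged form of the botulinum neurotoxin serotype F protease domain in E. coli. It replicates from a ColE1/pMB1-family origin and retains the rop gene and the bom mobility region from pBR322. The catalogue lists it as high copy, although rop normally moderates copy number. Selection is by kanamycin through an aph(3')-Ia resistance gene. An f1 phage origin is also present, along with nonfunctional remnants of the tetracycline resistance gene and a fragment of the AmpR promoter, which are leftovers of the backbone lineage.

The expression cassette is driven by a T7 promoter with an adjacent lac operator, followed by the T7 gene 10 ribosome binding site and closed by a T7 terminator. A plasmid-borne lacI gene supplies repressor, so transcription depends on a host that provides T7 RNA polymerase and is induced with IPTG or lactose. The open reading frame encodes cytosolic maltose binding protein (lacking its signal sequence) fused at the N terminus to residues 1–428 of the BoNT/F light chain, matched by the annotation to the Clostridium botulinum type F Langeland toxin, and ending in a C-terminal 6xHis tag. MBP aids solubility and offers amylose affinity capture, while the His tag allows metal-affinity purification. The annotation software also flags a short SET1-like fragment between the tag and the terminator, which the catalogue entry does not describe. The associated work concerns phage-assisted evolution of botulinum neurotoxin proteases with altered substrate specificity, so this construct most plausibly serves to produce purified BoNT/F light chain for characterisation, though the record does not state its exact role.
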