Addgene plasmid #168015: pET-mBoNT/F
Purpose: Expresses MBP-BoNT/F-LC(1-428)-6xHis in bacterial cells
Depositing lab: David Liu. Depositing organization: Broad Institute. Publication: Phage-assisted evolution of botulinum neurotoxin proteases with reprogrammed specificity. Blum TR, Liu H, Packer MS, Xiong X, Lee PG, Zhang S, Richter M, Minasov G, Satchell KJF, Dong M, Liu DR. Science. 2021 Feb 19;371(6531):803-810. doi: 10.1126/science.abf5972. PubMed 33602850.
Backbone
  Vector backbone: pET (pBR322)
  Backbone manufacturer: David Liu Lab
  Vector type: Bacterial Expression
Growth in bacteria
  Bacterial resistance: Kanamycin, 50 μg/mL
  Growth temperature: 37°C
  Growth strain: DH5alpha
  Copy number: High Copy
Gene/Insert
  Gene/Insert name: MBP-BoNT/F-LC(1-428)-6xHis
  Species: Synthetic
  Tag / fusion protein: maltose binding protein (N terminal on insert); Hisx6 (C terminal on insert)
  Cloning method: Ligation Independent Cloning
Terms and licenses: Academic/Nonprofit Terms; Industry Terms: Not Available to Industry
How to cite: pET-mBoNT/F was a gift from David Liu (Addgene plasmid # 168015 ; http://n2t.net/addgene:168015 ; RRID:Addgene_168015)
